Addgene plasmid #216326: pCF
Purpose: PUlaA promoter driving expression of sfgfp
Depositing lab: Mark Styczynski. Depositing organization: Georgia Institute of Technology. Publication: Harnessing Escherichia coli's Native Machinery for Detection of Vitamin C (Ascorbate) Deficiency. Piorino F, Styczynski MP. ACS Synth Biol. 2022 Nov 18;11(11):3592-3600. doi: 10.1021/acssynbio.2c00335. Epub 2022 Oct 27. PubMed 36300901.
Backbone
  Vector backbone: pUC18
  Vector type: Bacterial Expression
Growth in bacteria
  Bacterial resistance: Kanamycin, 50 μg/mL
  Growth temperature: 37°C
  Growth strain: DH5alpha
  Copy number: High Copy
Gene/Insert
  Gene/Insert name: Superfolder green fluorescent protein (alt name: sfGFP)
  Species: Synthetic
  Cloning method: Gibson Cloning
Terms and licenses: Academic/Nonprofit Terms; Industry Terms: Not Available to Industry
How to cite: pCF was a gift from Mark Styczynski (Addgene plasmid # 216326 ; http://n2t.net/addgene:216326 ; RRID:Addgene_216326)
