[The description below was written by a language model from this plasmid's Addgene catalogue record and pLannotate feature annotations shown in this document.]
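Description:
pCF is a small (about 2.8 kb) bacterial expression plasmid built on a pUC18-derived backbone and intended for use in Escherichia coli. It replicates from the high-copy ColE1/pMB1/pUC-type origin and is selected with kanamycin through an aminoglycoside phosphotransferase gene (aph(3')-Ia), which lies on the opposite strand to the reporter cassette. The catalogue lists the insert as assembled by Gibson cloning.

The payload is a transcriptional reporter in which the PUlaA promoter drives superfolder GFP, a rapidly maturing, robustly folding green fluorescent protein derived from Aequorea victoria GFP. The promoter itself is not picked up in the automated feature table, but an unannotated stretch of roughly 400 nt between the origin and the ribosome binding site is where it would be expected to sit. Translation is initiated from the efficient bacteriophage T7 gene 10 RBS. The sfGFP coding sequence is followed directly by a partial match to Strep-Tag II and then a short fragment annotated as the T7 gene 10B-derived SET1 solubility tag. Both are fragmentary hits, so whether either is functional or in frame cannot be determined from the record. A T7 terminator closes the cassette.

PUlaA takes its name from ulaA, part of the E. coli ula genes for ascorbate utilization, and the associated publication concerns using the bacterium's native machinery to detect vitamin C (ascorbate) deficiency. pCF therefore appears to serve as a fluorescent readout of PUlaA activity for ascorbate biosensor development, although the record does not state the regulatory details or assay format.
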