Features (pLannotate 1.2.2; 7 found; start..end, strand, type, name):
     17..605     +  rep_origin     ori: high-copy-number ColE1/pMB1/pBR322/pUC origin of replication
   1014..1036    +  RBS            RBS: efficient ribosome binding site from bacteriophage T7 gene 10 (Olins and Rangwala, 1989)
   1044..1739    +  CDS            Superfolder GFP: Superfolder GFP is a basic (constitutively fluorescent) green fluorescent protein published in 2005, derived from Aequorea victoria. It is reported to be a very rapidly-maturing weak dimer.
   1740..1762    +  CDS            Strep-Tag II (fragment): peptide that binds Strep-Tactin®, an engineered form of streptavidin
   1775..1824    +  CDS            SET1 (fragment): solubility-enhancement tag derived from T7 phage gene 10B
   1832..1879    +  terminator     T7 terminator: transcription terminator for bacteriophage T7 RNA polymerase
   1897..2712    -  CDS            KanR: aminoglycoside phosphotransferase; aph(3')-Ia; confers resistance to kanamycin in bacteria or G418 (Geneticin®) in eukaryotes
>Addgene plasmid #216326 | pCF | addgene full sequence | sequence record 456070 | Addgene NGS Result
AGATCAAAGGATCTTCTTGAGATCCTTTTTTTCTGCGCGTAATCTGCTGCTTGCAAACAAAAAAACCACC
GCTACCAGCGGTGGTTTGTTTGCCGGATCAAGAGCTACCAACTCTTTTTCCGAAGGTAACTGGCTTCAGC
AGAGCGCAGATACCAAATACTGTTCTTCTAGTGTAGCCGTAGTTAGGCCACCACTTCAAGAACTCTGTAG
CACCGCCTACATACCTCGCTCTGCTAATCCTGTTACCAGTGGCTGCTGCCAGTGGCGATAAGTCGTGTCT
TACCGGGTTGGACTCAAGACGATAGTTACCGGATAAGGCGCAGCGGTCGGGCTGAACGGGGGGTTCGTGC
ACACAGCCCAGCTTGGAGCGAACGACCTACACCGAACTGAGATACCTACAGCGTGAGCTATGAGAAAGCG
CCACGCTTCCCGAAGGGAGAAAGGCGGACAGGTATCCGGTAAGCGGCAGGGTCGGAACAGGAGAGCGCAC
GAGGGAGCTTCCAGGGGGAAACGCCTGGTATCTTTATAGTCCTGTCGGGTTTCGCCACCTCTGACTTGAG
CGTCGATTTTTGTGATGCTCGTCAGGGGGGCGGAGCCTATGGAAAAACGCCAGCAACGCGATCCCGCGAA
ATCGCCATTTACCTTCATGATAGTTCAATTCGAATCAATATGTGATTGGTTTTGATTAATCCTGACACTA
TTTTTTCAGGAAGGCAATGACCATTTTTTGACTTTTTGCCAGGGAAGTTGTTGTTGATTTTGAGTATGGA
AAGATTTAATGGAATGTGTAATTCAATTAACTAAATGAATTTAAATGGATAATTGTTTCGTTGTGTGAAT
CCCACTCTATCCATGTGGAATTATTTGCGGGTCGCGTCACATTTAATCATAAATAATCTTGTTGTGATTA
CTTTTGAAAATTAGAGTGAGTGCACAACATTCCGGGTGTGTGGAATACCCGGTTACCTCTTCTTCAGGAG
ATCGTTCCACAACGGTTTCCCTCTAGAAATAATTTTGTTTAACTTTAAGAAGGAGATATACATATGAGCA
AAGGTGAAGAACTGTTTACCGGCGTTGTGCCGATTCTGGTGGAACTGGATGGCGATGTGAACGGTCACAA
ATTCAGCGTGCGTGGTGAAGGTGAAGGCGATGCCACGATTGGCAAACTGACGCTGAAATTTATCTGCACC
ACCGGCAAACTGCCGGTGCCGTGGCCGACGCTGGTGACCACCCTGACCTATGGCGTTCAGTGTTTTAGTC
GCTATCCGGATCACATGAAACGTCACGATTTCTTTAAATCTGCAATGCCGGAAGGCTATGTGCAGGAACG
TACGATTAGCTTTAAAGATGATGGCAAATATAAAACGCGCGCCGTTGTGAAATTTGAAGGCGATACCCTG
GTGAACCGCATTGAACTGAAAGGCACGGATTTTAAAGAAGATGGCAATATCCTGGGCCATAAACTGGAAT
ACAACTTTAATAGCCATAATGTTTATATTACGGCGGATAAACAGAAAAATGGCATCAAAGCGAATTTTAC
CGTTCGCCATAACGTTGAAGATGGCAGTGTGCAGCTGGCAGATCATTATCAGCAGAATACCCCGATTGGT
GATGGTCCGGTGCTGCTGCCGGATAATCATTATCTGAGCACGCAGACCGTTCTGTCTAAAGATCCGAACG
AAAAAGGCACGCGGGACCACATGGTTCTGCACGAATATGTGAATGCGGCAGGTATTACGTGGAGCCATCC
GCAGTTCGAAAAATAAGTCGACCGGCTGCTAACAAAGCCCGAAAGGAAGCTGAGTTGGCTGCTGCCACCG
CTGAGCAATAACTAGCATAACCCCTTGGGGCCTCTAAACGGGTCTTGAGGGGTTTTTTGCTGAAAGCCAA
TTCTGATTAGAAAAACTCATCGAGCATCAAATGAAACTGCAATTTATTCATATCAGGATTATCAATACCA
TATTTTTGAAAAAGCCGTTTCTGTAATGAAGGAGAAAACTCACCGAGGCAGTTCCATAGGATGGCAAGAT
CCTGGTATCGGTCTGCGATTCCGACTCGTCCAACATCAATACAACCTATTAATTTCCCCTCGTCAAAAAT
AAGGTTATCAAGTGAGAAATCACCATGAGTGACGACTGAATCCGGTGAGAATGGCAAAAGCTTATGCATT
TCTTTCCAGACTTGTTCAACAGGCCAGCCATTACGCTCGTCATCAAAATCACTCGCATCAACCAAACCGT
TATTCATTCGTGATTGCGCCTGAGCGAGACGAAATACGCGATCGCTGTTAAAAGGACAATTACAAACAGG
AATCGAATGCAACCGGCGCAGGAACACTGCCAGCGCATCAACAATATTTTCACCTGAATCAGGATATTCT
TCTAATACCTGGAATGCTGTTTTCCCGGGGATCGCAGTGGTGAGTAACCATGCATCATCAGGAGTACGGA
TAAAATGCTTGATGGTCGGAAGAGGCATAAATTCCGTCAGCCAGTTTAGTCTGACCATCTCATCTGTAAC
ATCATTGGCAACGCTACCTTTGCCATGTTTCAGAAACAACTCTGGCGCATCGGGCTTCCCATACAATCGA
TAGATTGTCGCACCTGATTGCCCGACATTATCGCGAGCCCATTTATACCCATATAAATCAGCATCCATGT
TGGAATTTAATCGCGGCTTCGAGCAAGACGTTTCCCGTTGAATATGGCTCATAACACCCCTTGTATTACT
GTTTATGTAAGCAGACAGTTTTATTGTTCATGATGATATATTTTTATCTTGTGCAATGTAACATCAGAGA
TTTTGAGACACAACGTG
